Addgene plasmid #99758: pHI-Sm-NF-YB
Purpose: Expresses S. mansoni NF-YB
Depositing lab: Phillip Newmark. Depositing organization: University of Illinois at Urbana-Champaign. Publication: NF-YB Regulates Spermatogonial Stem Cell Self-Renewal and Proliferation in the Planarian Schmidtea mediterranea. Iyer H, Collins JJ 3rd, Newmark PA. PLoS Genet. 2016 Jun 15;12(6):e1006109. doi: 10.1371/journal.pgen.1006109. eCollection 2016 Jun. PGENETICS-D-15-01162 PubMed 27304889.
Backbone
  Vector backbone: pJC53.2
  Vector type: Bacterial Expression
Growth in bacteria
  Bacterial resistance: Kanamycin, 50 μg/mL
  Growth temperature: 37°C
  Growth strain: DH5alpha
  Copy number: Unknown
Gene/Insert
  Gene/Insert name: NF-YB
  Cloning method: Restriction Enzyme; 5′ cloning site unknown (unknown if destroyed); 3′ cloning site unknown (unknown if destroyed)
Terms and licenses: Academic/Nonprofit Terms; Industry Terms: Not Available to Industry
Depositor comments: Addgene Note: These plasmids were generated for in vitro transcription and may not be suitable for overexpression studies. The inserts were amplified from cDNA and may differ from NCBI reference sequences.
How to cite: pHI-Sm-NF-YB was a gift from Phillip Newmark (Addgene plasmid # 99758 ; http://n2t.net/addgene:99758 ; RRID:Addgene_99758)
