[The description below was written by a language model from this plasmid's Addgene catalogue record and pLannotate feature annotations shown in this document.]
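Description:
pHI-Sm-NF-YB is a small bacterial plasmid (about 3.8 kb) built on the pJC53.2 backbone and carrying a cDNA-derived fragment of NF-YB from the parasitic flatworm Schistosoma mansoni. It is maintained in standard E. coli cloning strains through a high-copy ColE1/pUC-type origin. The catalogue lists kanamycin as the selection, consistent with the annotated neo (nptII) gene. The feature table also shows an intact β-lactamase (AmpR) coding sequence, along with short remnants of an M13 origin and a Tn5 transposase that appear to be backbone carry-over.

The insert sits in a symmetrical transcription cassette. On one side it is flanked by T7 and SP6 promoters, and on the other by T3 and T7 promoters pointing inward from the opposite strand, with T7 terminators capping both ends. This arrangement lets single-strand sense or antisense RNA be made with SP6 or T3 polymerase, while the two opposing T7 promoters allow both strands to be transcribed to produce double-stranded RNA. The automated annotation labels part of the insert as a fragment of yeast HAP3. This is a homology hit, since HAP3 is the yeast counterpart of NF-YB, the histone-fold subunit of the CCAAT-binding transcription factor complex.

Although it is catalogued as a bacterial expression vector that "expresses" NF-YB, the depositor notes state that these plasmids were made for in vitro transcription and may be unsuitable for overexpression. They also note that the insert may differ from reference sequences. The plasmid is therefore best regarded as a template for riboprobe or dsRNA synthesis, the typical use for such a cassette, though the record does not name these applications. It was deposited with a study of NF-YB in flatworm spermatogonial stem cells. The cloning sites are not recorded.
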