Features (pLannotate 1.2.2; 13 found; start..end, strand, type, name):
      1..48      -  terminator     T7 terminator: transcription terminator for bacteriophage T7 RNA polymerase
     62..80      +  promoter       T7 promoter: promoter for bacteriophage T7 RNA polymerase
     84..102     +  promoter       SP6 promoter: promoter for bacteriophage SP6 RNA polymerase
    124..471     +  CDS            HAP3 (fragment): HAP3_YEAST - Experimental evidence at protein level: Swiss-Prot protein existence level 1. Acts a component of the CCAT-binding factor, which is a transcriptional activator and binds to the upstream activation site (UAS2) of the CYC1 gene and other genes involved in mitochondrial electron transport and activates their expression. Recognizes the sequence 5'-CCAAT-3'. From Saccharomyces cerevisiae (strain ATCC 204508 / S288c) (Baker's yeast).
    662..680     -  promoter       T3 promoter: promoter for bacteriophage T3 RNA polymerase
    684..702     -  promoter       T7 promoter: promoter for bacteriophage T7 RNA polymerase
    716..763     +  terminator     T7 terminator: transcription terminator for bacteriophage T7 RNA polymerase
    770..836     +  rep_origin     M13 ori (fragment): M13 bacteriophage origin of replication; arrow indicates direction of (+) strand synthesis
    839..1138    +  CDS            tnpA (fragment): TN5P_ECOLX - Also known as tnp. Experimental evidence at protein level: Swiss-Prot protein existence level 1. Mediates transposition of transposon Tn5 by a 'cut and paste' mechanism. First, the monomeric transposase binds the 19 bp inverted DNA repeats flanking the transposon. Then, dimerization of the DNA- bound transposase creates a synaptic DNA complex. After nicking of the first DNA strand, excision of the transposon proceeds through a series of intermediates. The transposase then mediates the insertion of the transposon at a new site by strand transfer. The activity of the wild- type tran
   1170..1961    +  CDS            neo: KKA2_KLEPN - Also known as kan, nptII. Experimental evidence at protein level: Swiss-Prot protein existence level 1. Resistance to kanamycin, neomycin, paromomycin, ribostamycin, butirosin and gentamicin B. From Klebsiella pneumoniae.
   1965..1981    +  promoter       AmpR promoter (fragment): bla
   1982..2842    +  CDS            AmpR: β-lactamase; bla; confers resistance to ampicillin, carbenicillin, and related antibiotics
   3013..3601    +  rep_origin     ori: high-copy-number ColE1/pMB1/pBR322/pUC origin of replication
>Addgene plasmid #99758 | pHI-Sm-NF-YB | addgene full sequence | sequence record 193943 | Addgene NGS Result
CAAAAAACCCCTCAAGACCCGTTTAGAGGCCCCAAGGGGTTATGCTAGGCGCGCCGGATCCTAATACGAC
TCACTATAGGGAGATTTAGGTGACACTATAGAAGTGACCTTGTGGACTATCAAGCAGGTGATATCGAACA
GAGATCACCACTTCGTGAACAAGACCGTTTCCTGCCAATAGCTAATGTTGCTAAAATAATGAAAAGAGCA
GTTCCTGGAAATGGAAAAATTGCTAAAGATGCTAAAGAATGTGTGCAAGAATGTGTATCAGAGTTTATCA
GTTTCATCACTAGCGAAGCTGCTGATAAGTGTCAAACTGAAAAGCGTAAAACTATTAACGGTGAAGACAT
TTTGTGTGCTATGAATACACTTGGCTTTGATAATTACATTGAACCACTTAGAGCGTTTCTAGTAAAGTTT
CGAGAAATTAGCAAACTTGAGTCTTCATTCATTGATGAATCATCTGTTCCCACCACAATGTCTACCGTCC
CCCCCGCGGTTGGTTCGGCTGTGATCTTGAGTCCAACACTATTATCAACTGGCCCCAGTGGTTTAACCAA
CATACCTTCACGATCCCTGGCTGGCAGACAGTATGCTGTAGTTAACGGCTCAAATGATATACAAAACAAT
AATGTTCATTCCGTATCGACTCCAAGGTCTCCCTTTAGTGAGGGTTAATTCTCCCTATAGTGAGTCGTAT
TAGGATCCGGCGCGCCTAGCATAACCCCTTGGGGCCTCTAAACGGGTCTTGAGGGGTTTTTTGACGCGTC
GATTTCGGCCTATTGGTTAAAAAATGAGCTGATTTAACAAAAATTTAACGCGAATTTTAACAAAATTCAG
GGCGCAAGGGCTGCTAAAGGAAGCGGAACACGTAGAAAGCCAGTCCGCAGAAACGGTGCTGACCCCGGAT
GAATGTCAGCTACTGGGCTATCTGGACAAGGGAAAACGCAAGCGCAAAGAGAAAGCAGGTAGCTTGCAGT
GGGCTTACATGGCGATAGCTAGACTGGGCGGTTTTATGGACAGCAAGCGAACCGGAATTGCCAGCTGGGG
CGCCCTCTGGTAAGGTTGGGAAGCCCTGCAAAGTAAACTGGATGGCTTTCTTGCCGCCAATGATCTGATG
GCGCAGGGGATCAAGATCTGATCAAGAGACAGGATGAGGATCGTTTCGCATGATTGAACAAGATGGATTG
CACGCAGGTTCTCCGGCCGCTTGGGTGGAGAGGCTATTCGGCTATGACTGGGCACAACAGACAATCGGCT
GCTCTGATGCCGCCGTGTTCCGGCTGTCAGCGCAGGGGCGCCCGGTTCTTTTTGTCAAGACCGACCTGTC
CGGTGCCCTGAATGAACTGCAGGACGAGGCAGCGCGGCTATCGTGGCTGGCCACGACGGGCGTTCCTTGC
GCAGCTGTGCTCGACGTTGTCACTGAAGCGGGAAGGGACTGGCTGCTATTGGGCGAAGTGCCGGGGCAGG
ATCTCCTGTCATCCCACCTTGCTCCTGCCGAGAAAGTATCCATCATGGCTGATGCAATGCGGCGGCTGCA
TACGCTTGATCCGGCTACCTGCCCATTCGACCACCAAGCGAAACATCGCATCGAGCGAGCACGTACTCGG
ATGGAAGCCGGTCTTGTCGATCAGGATGATCTGGACGAAGAGCATCAGGGGCTCGCGCCAGCCGAACTGT
TCGCCAGGCTCAAGGCGCGCATGCCCGACGGCGAGGATCTCGTCGTGACCCATGGCGATGCCTGCTTGCC
GAATATCATGGTGGAAAATGGCCGCTTTTCTGGATTCATCGACTGTGGCCGGCTGGGTGTGGCGGACCGC
TATCAGGACATAGCGTTGGCTACCCGTGATATTGCTGAAGAGCTTGGCGGCGAATGGGCTGACCGCTTCC
TCGTGCTTTACGGTATCGCCGCTCCCGATTCGCAGCGCATCGCCTTCTATCGCCTTCTTGACGAGTTCTT
CTGAATTGAAAAAGGAAGAGTATGAGTATTCAACATTTCCGTGTCGCCCTTATTCCCTTTTTTGCGGCAT
TTTGCCTTCCTGTTTTTGCTCACCCAGAAACGCTGGTGAAAGTAAAAGATGCTGAAGATCAGTTGGGTGC
ACGAGTGGGTTACATCGAACTGGATCTCAACAGCGGTAAGATCCTTGAGAGTTTTCGCCCCGAAGAACGT
TTTCCAATGATGAGCACTTTTAAAGTTCTGCTATGTGGCGCGGTATTATCCCGTATTGACGCCGGGCAAG
AGCAACTCGGTCGCCGCATACACTATTCTCAGAATGACTTGGTTGAGTACTCACCAGTCACAGAAAAGCA
TCTTACGGATGGCATGACAGTAAGAGAATTATGCAGTGCTGCCATAACCATGAGTGATAACACTGCGGCC
AACTTACTTCTGACAACGATCGGAGGACCGAAGGAGCTAACCGCTTTTTTGCACAACATGGGGGATCATG
TAACTCGCCTTGATCGTTGGGAACCGGAGCTGAATGAAGCCATACCAAACGACGAGCGTGACACCACGAT
GCCTGTAGCAATGGCAACAACGTTGCGCAAACTATTAACTGGCGAACTACTTACTCTAGCTTCCCGGCAA
CAATTAATAGACTGGATGGAGGCGGATAAAGTTGCAGGACCACTTCTGCGCTCGGCCCTTCCGGCTGGCT
GGTTTATTGCTGATAAATCTGGAGCCGGTGAGCGTGGGTCTCGCGGTATCATTGCAGCACTGGGGCCAGA
TGGTAAGCCCTCCCGTATCGTAGTTATCTACACGACGGGGAGCCAGGCAACTATGGATGAACGAAATAGA
CAGATCGCTGAGATAGGTGCCTCACTGATTAAGCATTGGTAACTGTCAGACCAAGTTTACTCATATATAC
TTTAGATTGATTTAAAACTTCATTTTTAATTTAAAAGGATCTAGGTGAAGATCCTTTTTGATAATCTCAT
GACCAAAATCCCTTAACGTGAGTTTTCGTTCCACTGAGCGTCAGACCCCGTAGAAAAGATCAAAGGATCT
TCTTGAGATCCTTTTTTTCTGCGCGTAATCTGCTGCTTGCAAACAAAAAAACCACCGCTACCAGCGGTGG
TTTGTTTGCCGGATCAAGAGCTACCAACTCTTTTTCCGAAGGTAACTGGCTTCAGCAGAGCGCAGATACC
AAATACTGTTCTTCTAGTGTAGCCGTAGTTAGGCCACCACTTCAAGAACTCTGTAGCACCGCCTACATAC
CTCGCTCTGCTAATCCTGTTACCAGTGGCTGCTGCCAGTGGCGATAAGTCGTGTCTTACCGGGTTGGACT
CAAGACGATAGTTACCGGATAAGGCGCAGCGGTCGGGCTGAACGGGGGGTTCGTGCACACAGCCCAGCTT
GGAGCGAACGACCTACACCGAACTGAGATACCTACAGCGTGAGCTATGAGAAAGCGCCACGCTTCCCGAA
GGGAGAAAGGCGGACAGGTATCCGGTAAGCGGCAGGGTCGGAACAGGAGAGCGCACGAGGGAGCTTCCAG
GGGGAAACGCCTGGTATCTTTATAGTCCTGTCGGGTTTCGCCACCTCTGACTTGAGCGTCGATTTTTGTG
ATGCTCGTCAGGGGGGCGGAGCCTATGGAAAAACGCCAGCAACGCGGCCTTTTTACGGTTCCTGGCCTTT
TGCTGGCCTTTTGCTCACATGTTCTTTCCTGCGTTATCCCCTGATTCTGTGGATAACCGTATTACCGCCT
TTGAGTGAGCTGATACCGCTCGCCGCAGCCGAACGACCGAGCGCAGCGAGTCAGTGAGCGAGGAAGCACG
CGT
